>Addgene plasmid #10755 | 996 pSG5L HA PTEN S380A | addgene partial sequence | sequence record 17693 | SV40pA-R 5'-GAAATTTGTGATGCTATTGC-3'
CTTTAATAAGATTCTGGATCTAGACTCGAGGCGATATCGGGGAATTCTCAGACTTTTGTAATTTGTGTAT
GCTGATCTTCATCAAAAGGTTCATTCTCTGGATCAGAGTCAGTTGTGTCTGCATATCGATAATGATCAGG
TTCATTGTCACTAACATCTGGTGTTACAGAAGTTGAACTGCTAGCCTCTGGATTTGACGGCTCCTCTACT
GTTTTTGTGAAGTACAGCTTCACCTTAAAATTTGGAGAAAAGTATCGGTTGGCTTTGTCTTTATTTGCTT
TGTCAAGATCATTTTTTGTTAAAGTAAGTACTAGATATTCCTTGTCATTATCTGCACGCTCTATACTGCA
AATGCTATCGATTTCTTGATCACATAGACTTCCATTTTCTACTTTTTCTGAGGTTTCCTCTGGTCCTGGT
ATGAAGAATGTATTTACCCAAAAGTGAAACATTTTGTCCTTTTTTAGCATCTTGTTCTGTTTGTGGAAGA
ACTCTACTTTGATATCACCACACACAGGTAACGGCTGAGGGAACTCAAAGTACATGAACTTGTCTTCCCG
TCGTGTGGGTCCTGAATTGGAGGAATATATCTTCACCTTTAGCTGGCAGACCACAAACTGAGGATTGCAA
GTTCCGCCACTGAACATTGGAATAGTTTCAAACATCATCTTGTGAAACAACAGTGCCACTGGTCTATAAT
CCAGATGATTCTTTAACAGGTAGCTATAATATACACATAGCGCCTCTGACT
