[The description below was written by a language model from this plasmid's Addgene catalogue record.]
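Description:
996 pSG5L HA PTEN S380A is a mammalian expression plasmid built on the pSG5L-HA backbone (about 4.1 kb without insert). It carries a roughly 1.2 kb human PTEN coding sequence cloned between BamHI and EcoRI sites, both of which remain intact. The plasmid is maintained in E. coli as a high-copy construct under ampicillin selection. The record does not list the promoter, polyadenylation signal or replication origin, and no feature table is provided, so the regulatory architecture cannot be confirmed from these fields. A T7 primer is given for sequencing from the 5′ side, which implies a T7 promoter site upstream of the insert. No mammalian selection marker is recorded, which fits use in transient transfection.

The backbone supplies an HA epitope tag fused to the N terminus of PTEN, so the exogenous protein can be detected or immunoprecipitated with anti-HA antibodies and distinguished from endogenous PTEN. The insert carries the S380A substitution, which replaces a serine in the C-terminal tail of the protein with a non-phosphorylatable alanine. PTEN is a tumour suppressor phosphatase that opposes PI3K signalling. The associated publication concerns how phosphorylation of the PTEN tail regulates protein stability and function. This construct is therefore suited to expressing a phosphorylation-site mutant in mammalian cells and comparing its stability and activity with wild-type PTEN or other tail mutants.
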