Addgene plasmid #10755: 996 pSG5L HA PTEN S380A
Depositing lab: William Sellers. Depositing organization: Dana-Farber Cancer Institute. Publication: Phosphorylation of the PTEN tail regulates protein stability and function. Vazquez F, Ramaswamy S, Nakamura N, Sellers WR. Mol Cell Biol. 2000 Jul . 20(14):5010-8. 10.1128/MCB.20.14.5010-5018.2000 PubMed 10866658.
Backbone
  Vector backbone: pSG5L-HA
  Backbone size w/o insert (bp): 4100
  Vector type: Mammalian Expression
Growth in bacteria
  Bacterial resistance: Ampicillin, 100 μg/mL
  Growth temperature: 37°C
  Growth strain: DH5alpha
  Copy number: High Copy
Gene/Insert
  Gene/Insert name: PTEN
  Species: H. sapiens (human)
  Insert size (bp): 1200
  Mutation: S380A
  Entrez Gene: PTEN (a.k.a. 10q23del, BZS, CWS1, DEC, GLM2, MHAM, MMAC1, PTEN1, PTENbeta, PTENgama, TEP1)
  Tag / fusion protein: HA (N terminal on backbone)
  Cloning method: Restriction Enzyme; 5′ cloning site BamHI (not destroyed); 3′ cloning site EcoRI (not destroyed)
  Sequencing primers: 5′ T7
Terms and licenses: Academic/Nonprofit Terms; Industry Terms: Not Available to Industry
How to cite: 996 pSG5L HA PTEN S380A was a gift from William Sellers (Addgene plasmid # 10755 ; http://n2t.net/addgene:10755 ; RRID:Addgene_10755)
